>Addgene plasmid #228196 | pHsp70(K71E)-GFP | addgene full sequence | sequence record 454082 | Addgene NGS Result
TAGTTATTAATAGTAATCAATTACGGGGTCATTAGTTCATAGCCCATATATGGAGTTCCGCGTTACATAA
CTTACGGTAAATGGCCCGCCTGGCTGACCGCCCAACGACCCCCGCCCATTGACGTCAATAATGACGTATG
TTCCCATAGTAACGCCAATAGGGACTTTCCATTGACGTCAATGGGTGGAGTATTTACGGTAAACTGCCCA
CTTGGCAGTACATCAAGTGTATCATATGCCAAGTACGCCCCCTATTGACGTCAATGACGGTAAATGGCCC
GCCTGGCATTATGCCCAGTACATGACCTTATGGGACTTTCCTACTTGGCAGTACATCTACGTATTAGTCA
TCGCTATTACCATGGTGATGCGGTTTTGGCAGTACATCAATGGGCGTGGATAGCGGTTTGACTCACGGGG
ATTTCCAAGTCTCCACCCCATTGACGTCAATGGGAGTTTGTTTTGGCACCAAAATCAACGGGACTTTCCA
AAATGTCGTAACAACTCCGCCCCATTGACGCAAATGGGCGGTAGGCGTGTACGGTGGGAGGTCTATATAA
GCAGAGCTGGTTTAGTGAACCGTCAGATCCGCTAGCGATGGCCAAAGCCGCGGCGATCGGCATCGACCTG
GGCACCACCTACTCCTGCGTGGGGGTGTTCCAACACGGCAAGGTGGAGATCATCGCCAACGACCAGGGCA
ACCGCACCACCCCCAGCTACGTGGCCTTCACGGACACCGAGCGGCTCATCGGGGATGCGGCCAAGAACCA
GGTGGCGCTGAACCCGCAGAACACCGTGTTTGACGCGGAGCGGCTGATCGGCCGCAAGTTCGGCGACCCG
GTGGTGCAGTCGGACATGAAGCACTGGCCTTTCCAGGTGATCAACGACGGAGACAAGCCCAAGGTGCAGG
TGAGCTACAAGGGGGAGACCAAGGCATTCTACCCCGAGGAGATCTCGTCCATGGTGCTGACCAAGATGAA
GGAGATCGCCGAGGCGTACCTGGGCTACCCGGTGACCAACGCGGTGATCACCGTGCCGGCCTACTTCAAC
GACTCGCAGCGCCAGGCCACCAAGGATGCGGGTGTGATCGCGGGGCTCAACGTGCTGCGGATCATCAACG
AGCCCACGGCCGCCGCCATCGCCTACGGCCTGGACAGAACGGGCAAGGGGGAGCGCAACGTGCTCATCTT
TGACCTGGGCGGGGGCACCTTCGACGTGTCCATCCTGACGATCGACGACGGCATCTTCGAGGTGAAGGCC
ACGGCCGGGGACACCCACCTGGGTGGGGAGGACTTTGACAACAGGCTGGTGAACCACTTCGTGGAGGAGT
TCAAGAGAAAACACAAGAAGGACATCAGCCAGAACAAGCGAGCCGTGAGGCGGCTGCGCACCGCCTGCGA
GAGGGCCAAGAGGACCCTGTCGTCCAGCACCCAGGCCAGCCTGGAGATCGACTCCCTGTTTGAGGGCATC
GACTTCTACACGTCCATCACCAGGGCGAGGTTCGAGGAGCTGTGCTCCGACCTGTTCCGAAGCACCCTGG
AGCCCGTGGAGAAGGCTCTGCGCGACGCCAAGCTGGACAAGGCCCAGATTCACGACCTGGTCCTGGTCGG
GGGCTCCACCCGCATCCCCAAGGTGCAGAAGCTGCTGCAGGACTTCTTCAACGGGCGCGACCTGAACAAG
AGCATCAACCCCGACGAGGCTGTGGCCTACGGGGCGGCGGTGCAGGCGGCCATCCTGATGGGGGACAAGT
CCGAGAACGTGCAGGACCTGCTGCTGCTGGACGTGGCTCCCCTGTCGCTGGGGCTGGAGACGGCCGGAGG
CGTGATGACTGCCCTGATCAAGCGCAACTCCACCATCCCCACCAAGCAGACGCAGATCTTCACCACCTAC
TCCGACAACCAACCCGGGGTGCTGATCCAGGTGTACGAGGGCGAGAGGGCCATGACGAAAGACAACAATC
TGTTGGGGCGCTTCGAGCTGAGCGGCATCCCTCCGGCCCCCAGGGGCGTGCCCCAGATCGAGGTGACCTT
CGACATCGATGCCAACGGCATCCTGAACGTCACGGCCACGGACAAGAGCACCGGCAAGGCCAACAAGATC
ACCATCACCAACGACAAGGGCCGCCTGAGCAAGGAGGAGATCGAGCGCATGGTGCAGGAGGCGGAGAAGT
ACAAAGCGGAGGACGAGGTGCAGCGCGAGAGGGTGTCAGCCAAGAACGCCCTGGAGTCCTACGCCTTCAA
CATGAAGAGCGCCGTGGAGGATGAGGGGCTCAAGGGCAAGATCAGCGAGGCGGACAAGAAGAAGGTTCTG
GACAAGTGTCAAGAGGTCATCTCGTGGCTGGACGCCAACACCTTGGCCGAGAAGGACGAGTTTGAGCACA
AGAGGAAGGAGCTGGAGCAGGTGTGTAACCCCATCATCAGCGGACTGTACCAGGGTGCCGGTGGTCCCGG
GCCTGGGGGCTTCGGGGCTCAGGGTCCCAAGGGAGGGTCTGGGTCAGGCCCCACCATTGAGGAGGTGGAT
ACGGTACCGCGGGCCCGGGATCCACCGGTCGCCACCATGGTGAGCAAGGGCGAGGAGCTGTTCACCGGGG
TGGTGCCCATCCTGGTCGAGCTGGACGGCGACGTAAACGGCCACAAGTTCAGCGTGTCCGGCGAGGGCGA
GGGCGATGCCACCTACGGCAAGCTGACCCTGAAGTTCATCTGCACCACCGGCAAGCTGCCCGTGCCCTGG
CCCACCCTCGTGACCACCCTGACCTACGGCGTGCAGTGCTTCAGCCGCTACCCCGACCACATGAAGCAGC
ACGACTTCTTCAAGTCCGCCATGCCCGAAGGCTACGTCCAGGAGCGCACCATCTTCTTCAAGGACGACGG
CAACTACAAGACCCGCGCCGAGGTGAAGTTCGAGGGCGACACCCTGGTGAACCGCATCGAGCTGAAGGGC
ATCGACTTCAAGGAGGACGGCAACATCCTGGGGCACAAGCTGGAGTACAACTACAACAGCCACAACGTCT
ATATCATGGCCGACAAGCAGAAGAACGGCATCAAGGTGAACTTCAAGATCCGCCACAACATCGAGGACGG
CAGCGTGCAGCTCGCCGACCACTACCAGCAGAACACCCCCATCGGCGACGGTCCCGTGCTGCTGCCCGAC
AACCACTACCTGAGCACCCAGTCCAAGCTGAGCAAAGACCCCAACGAGAAGCGCGATCACATGGTCCTGA
AGGAGCGCGTGACCGCCGCCGGGATCACTCTCGGCATGGACGAGCTGTACAAGTAAAGCGGCCGCGACTC
TAGATCATAATCAGCCATACCACATTTGTAGAGGTTTTACTTGCTTTAAAAAACCTCCCACACCTCCCCC
TGAACCTGAAACATAAAATGAATGCAATTGTTGTTGTTAACTTGTTTATTGCAGCTTATAATGGTTACAA
ATAAAGCAATAGCATCACAAATTTCACAAATAAAGCATTTTTTTCACTGCATTCTAGTTGTGGTTTGTCC
AAACTCATCAATGTATCTTAAGGCGTAAATTGTAAGCGTTAATATTTTGTTAAAATTCGCGTTAAATTTT
TGTTAAATCAGCTCATTTTTTAACCAATAGGCCGAAATCGGCAAAATCCCTTATAAATCAAAAGAATAGA
CCGAGATAGGGT
[37 nt withheld, positions 3653-3689]
AAAGAACGTGGACTCCAACGTCAAAGG
[49 nt withheld, positions 3717-3765]
T
[91 nt withheld, positions 3767-3857]
G
[124 nt withheld, positions 3859-3982]
CAGGTGGCACTTTTCGGGGAAATGTGCGCGGAACCCCTATTTGTTTATTTTTCTAAATACATTCAAATAT
GTATCCGCTCATGAGACAATAACCCTGATAAATGCTTCAATAATATTGAAAAAGGAAGAGTCCTGAGGCG
GAAAGAACCAGCTGTGGAATGTGTGTCAGTTAGGGTGTGGAAAGTCCCCAGGCTCCCCAGCAGGCAGAAG
TATGCAAAGCATGCATCTCAATTAGTCAGCAACCAGGTGTGGAAAGTCCCCAGGCTCCCCAGCAGGCAGA
AGTATGCAAAGCATGCATCTCAATTAGTCAGCAACCATAGTCCCGCCCCTAACTCCGCCCATCCCGCCCC
TAACTCCGCCCAGTTCCGCCCATTCTCCGCCCCATGGCTGACTAATTTTTTTTATTTATGCAGAGGCCGA
GGCCGCCTCGGCCTCTGAGCTATTCCAGAAGTAGTGAGGAGGCTTTTTTGGAGGCCTAGGCTTTTGCAAA
GATCGATCAAGAGACAGGATGAGGATCGTTTCGCATGATTGAACAAGATGGATTGCACGCAGGTTCTCCG
GCCGCTTGGGTGGAGAGGCTATTCGGCTATGACTGGGCACAACAGACAATCGGCTGCTCTGATGCCGCCG
TGTTCCGGCTGTCAGCGCAGGGGCGCCCGGTTCTTTTTGTCAAGACCGACCTGTCCGGTGCCCTGAATGA
ACTGCAAGACGAGGCAGCGCGGCTATCGTGGCTGGCCACGACGGGCGTTCCTTGCGCAGCTGTGCTCGAC
GTTGTCACTGAAGCGGGAAGGGACTGGCTGCTATTGGGCGAAGTGCCGGGGCAGGATCTCCTGTCATCTC
ACCTTGCTCCTGCCGAGAAAGTATCCATCATGGCTGATGCAATGCGGCGGCTGCATACGCTTGATCCGGC
TACCTGCCCATTCGACCACCAAGCGAAACATCGCATCGAGCGAGCACGTACTCGGATGGAAGCCGGTCTT
GTCGATCAGGATGATCTGGACGAAGAGCATCAGGGGCTCGCGCCAGCCGAACTGTTCGCCAGGCTCAAGG
CGAGCATGCCCGACGGCGAGGATCTCGTCGTGACCCATGGCGATGCCTGCTTGCCGAATATCATGGTGGA
AAATGGCCGCTTTTCTGGATTCATCGACTGTGGCCGGCTGGGTGTGGCGGACCGCTATCAGGACATAGCG
TTGGCTACCCGTGATATTGCTGAAGAGCTTGGCGGCGAATGGGCTGACCGCTTCCTCGTGCTTTACGGTA
TCGCCGCTCCCGATTCGCAGCGCATCGCCTTCTATCGCCTTCTTGACGAGTTCTTCTGAGCGGGACTCTG
GGGTTCGAAATGACCGACCAAGCGACGCCCAACCTGCCATCACGAGATTTCGATTCCACCGCCGCCTTCT
ATGAAAGGTTGGGCTTCGGAATCGTTTTCCGGGACGCCGGCTGGATGATCCTCCAGCGCGGGGATCTCAT
GCTGGAGTTCTTCGCCCACCCTAGGGGGAGGCTAACTGAAACACGGAAGGAGACAATACCGGAAGGAACC
CGCGCTATGACGGCAATAAAAAGACAGAATAAAACGCACGGTGTTGGGTCGTTTGTTCATAAACGCGGGG
TTCGGTCCCAGGGCTGGCACTCTGTCGATACCCCACCGAGACCCCATTGGGGCCAATACGCCCGCGTTTC
TTCCTTTTCCCCACCCCACCCCCCAAGTTCGGGTGAAGGCCCAGGGCTCGCAGCCAACGTCGGGGCGGCA
GGCCCTGCCATAGCCTCAGGTTACTCATATATACTTTAGATTGATTTAAAACTTCATTTTTAATTTAAAA
GGATCTAGGTGAAGATCCTTTTTGATAATCTCATGACCAAAATCCCTTAACGTGAGTTTTCGTTCCACTG
AGCGTCAGACCCCGTAGAAAAGATCAAAGGATCTTCTTGAGATCCTTTTTTTCTGCGCGTAATCTGCTGC
TTGCAAACAAAAAAACCACCGCTACCAGCGGTGGTTTGTTTGCCGGATCAAGAGCTACCAACTCTTTTTC
CGAAGGTAACTGGCTTCAGCAGAGCGCAGATACCAAATACTGTTCTTCTAGTGTAGCCGTAGTTAGGCCA
CCACTTCAAGAACTCTGTAGCACCGCCTACATACCTCGCTCTGCTAATCCTGTTACCAGTGGCTGCTGCC
AGTGGCGATAAGTCGTGTCTTACCGGGTTGGACTCAAGACGATAGTTACCGGATAAGGCGCAGCGGTCGG
GCTGAACGGGGGGTTCGTGCACACAGCCCAGCTTGGAGCGAACGACCTACACCGAACTGAGATACCTACA
GCGTGAGCTATGAGAAAGCGCCACGCTTCCCGAAGGGAGAAAGGCGGACAGGTATCCGGTAAGCGGCAGG
GTCGGAACAGGAGAGCGCACGAGGGAGCTTCCAGGGGGAAACGCCTGGTATCTTTATAGTCCTGTCGGGT
TTCGCCACCTCTGACTTGAGCGTCGATTTTTGTGATGCTCGTCAGGGGGGCGGAGCCTATGGAAAAACGC
CAGCAACGCGGCCTTTTTACGGTTCCTGGCCTTTTGCTGGCCTTTTGCTCACATGTTCTTTCCTGCGTTA
TCCCCTGATTCTGTGGATAACCGTATTACCGCCATGCAT
Features (pLannotate 1.2.2; 15 found; start..end, strand, type, name):
     61..364     +  enhancer       CMV enhancer: human cytomegalovirus immediate early enhancer
    365..568     +  promoter       CMV promoter: human cytomegalovirus (CMV) immediate early promoter
    598..2520    +  CDS            HSPA1A: HS71A_HUMAN - Also known as HSP72 From Homo sapiens (Human).
   2521..2549    +  misc_feature   MCS (fragment): multiple cloning site
   2557..3276    +  CDS            mEGFP: enhanced GFP with monomerizing A206K mutation (Zacharias et al., 2002) mammalian codon-optimized
   3293..3376    +  CDS            large T antigen (fragment): large T antigen from SV40 (simian virus 40)
   3399..3520    +  polyA_signal   SV40 poly(A) signal: SV40 polyadenylation signal
   3554..3982    -  rep_origin     f1 ori (sequence partly withheld): f1 bacteriophage origin of replication; arrow indicates direction of (+) strand synthesis
   4009..4113    +  promoter       AmpR promoter: bla
   4115..4472    +  promoter       SV40 promoter: SV40 enhancer and early promoter
   4507..5301    +  CDS            NeoR/KanR: aminoglycoside phosphotransferase from Tn5; aph(3')-II (or nptII); confers resistance to neomycin, kanamycin, and G418 (Geneticin®)
   5322..5474    +  CDS            ble (fragment): BLE_KLEPN - Experimental evidence at protein level: Swiss-Prot protein existence level 1. Binding protein with a strong affinity to the bleomycin family of antibiotics. Binds to CL990; an antimitotic-antibiotic compound. From Klebsiella pneumoniae.
   5533..5580    +  polyA_signal   HSV TK poly(A) signal: herpes simplex virus thymidine kinase polyadenylation signal (Cole and Stacy, 1985)
   5671..5687    -  polyA_signal   bGH poly(A) signal (fragment): bovine growth hormone polyadenylation signal
   5909..6497    +  rep_origin     ori: high-copy-number ColE1/pMB1/pBR322/pUC origin of replication
