[The description below was written by a language model from this plasmid's Addgene catalogue record and pLannotate feature annotations shown in this document.]
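Description:
pHsp70(K71E)-GFP is a mammalian expression plasmid built on the Clontech pEGFP-N1 backbone that drives production of human Hsp70 (HSPA1A) carrying a K71E substitution, fused at its C terminus to a green fluorescent protein. The 1,923 bp Hsp70 coding sequence was inserted between the NheI and KpnI sites of the polylinker, directly downstream of the human cytomegalovirus immediate-early enhancer and promoter. A short remnant of the multiple cloning site links it in frame to the fluorescent protein. The catalogue entry simply calls the tag GFP, whereas the sequence annotation matches it to mEGFP, the enhanced GFP variant with the monomerizing A206K change. An SV40 polyadenylation signal terminates the fusion transcript.

The rest of the 6.6 kb plasmid is standard for this vector family. A high-copy ColE1/pUC-type origin supports replication in E. coli, and an f1 origin allows single-stranded DNA production. A single NeoR/KanR (Tn5 aminoglycoside phosphotransferase) gene is preceded by both a bacterial bla promoter and the SV40 enhancer/early promoter and is followed by the HSV TK polyadenylation signal. This arrangement gives kanamycin selection in bacteria and can give G418 selection in transfected mammalian cells. The small annotated fragments of large T antigen, ble and the bGH poly(A) signal appear to be partial matches within backbone sequence rather than functional elements.

The construct is intended for expressing and visualising the mutant chaperone in live or fixed mammalian cells. The associated publication concerns the role of the Hsp70/Hsp90 chaperone machinery in assembly of the purinosome. The record does not state the functional consequence of K71E.
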