Addgene plasmid #228196: pHsp70(K71E)-GFP
Purpose: expressed human Hsp70 (K71E mutation) with a GFP fluorescent protein tag
Depositing lab: Stephen Benkovic. Depositing organization: Pennsylvania State University. Publication: Hsp70/Hsp90 chaperone machinery is involved in the assembly of the purinosome. French JB, Zhao H, An S, Niessen S, Deng Y, Cravatt BF, Benkovic SJ. Proc Natl Acad Sci U S A. 2013 Feb 12;110(7):2528-33. doi: 10.1073/pnas.1300173110. Epub 2013 Jan 28. PubMed 23359685.
Backbone
  Vector backbone: pEGFP-N1
  Backbone manufacturer: Clontech
  Backbone size w/o insert (bp): 4733
  Vector type: Mammalian Expression
Growth in bacteria
  Bacterial resistance: Kanamycin, 50 μg/mL
  Growth temperature: 37°C
  Growth strain: DH5alpha
  Copy number: Unknown
Gene/Insert
  Gene/Insert name: HSP70(K71E)
  Species: H. sapiens (human)
  Insert size (bp): 1923
  Mutation: K71E
  Entrez Gene: HSPA1A (a.k.a. HEL-S-103, HSP70, HSP70-1, HSP70-1A, HSP70-2, HSP70.1, HSP70.2, HSP70I, HSP72, HSPA1)
  Promoter: CMV
  Tag / fusion protein: GFP (C terminal on backbone)
  Cloning method: Restriction Enzyme; 5′ cloning site NheI (unknown if destroyed); 3′ cloning site KpnI (unknown if destroyed)
  Sequencing primers: 5′ CGCAAATGGGCGGTAGGCGTG
Terms and licenses: Academic/Nonprofit Terms; Industry Terms: Not Available to Industry
How to cite: pHsp70(K71E)-GFP was a gift from Stephen Benkovic (Addgene plasmid # 228196 ; http://n2t.net/addgene:228196 ; RRID:Addgene_228196)
